>Addgene plasmid #175380 | pDN626 | addgene full sequence | sequence record 350319 | Addgene NGS Result
ATAGGAAATGTTTACATTTTCGTATTGTTTTCGATTCACTCTATGAATAGTTCTTACTACAATTTTTTTG
TCTAAAGAGTAATACTAGAGATAAACATAAAAAATGTAGAGGTCGAGTTTAGATGCAAGTTCAAGGAGCG
AAAGGTGGATGGGTAGGTTATATAGGGATATAGCACAGAGATATATAGCAAAGAGATACTTTTGAGCAAT
GTTTGTGGAAGCGGTATTCGCAATATTTTAGTAGCTCGTTACAGTCCGGTGCGTTTTTGGTTTTTTGAAA
GTGCGTCTTCAGAGCGCTTTTGGTTTTCAAAAGCGCTCTGAAGTTCCTATACTTTCTAGAGAATAGGAAC
TTCGGAATAGGAACTTCAAAGCGTTTCCGAAAACGAGCGCTTCCGAAAATGCAACGCGAGCTGCGCACAT
ACAGCTCACTGTTCACGTCGCACCTATATCTGCGTGTTGCCTGTATATATATATACATGAGAAGAACGGC
ATAGTGCGTGTTTATGCTTAAATGCGTACTTATATGCGTCTATTTATGTAGGATGAAAGGTAGTCTAGTA
CCTCCTGTGATATTATCCCATTCCATGCGGGGTATCGTATGCTTCCTTCAGCACTACCCTTTAGCTGTTC
TATATGCTGCCACTCCTCAATTGGATTAGTCTCATCCTTCAATGCTATCATTTCCTTTGATATTGGATCG
ACGTCATAACTTCGTATAATGTATGCTATACGAAGTTATTTAAGAAACCATTATTATCATGACATTAACC
TATAAAAATAGGCGTATCACGAGGCCCTTTCGTCTCGCGCGTTTCGGTGATGACGGTGAAAACCTCTGAC
ACATGCAGCTCCCGGAGACGGTCACAGCTTGTCTGTAAGCGGATGCCGGGAGCAGACAAGCCCGTCAGGG
CGCGTCAGCGGGTGTTGGCGGGTGTCGGGGCTGGCTTAACTATGCGGCATCAGAGCAGATTGTACTGAGA
GTGCACCATACCACCTTTTCAATTCATCATTTTTTTTTTATTCTTTTTTTTGATTTCGGTTTCCTTGAAA
TTTTTTTGATTCGGTAATCTCCGAACAGAAGGAAGAACGAAGGAAGGAGCACAGACTTAGATTGGTATAT
ATACGCATATGTAGTGTTGAAGAAACATGAAATTGCCCAGTATTCTTAACCCAACTGCACAGAACAAAAA
CCTGCAGGAAACGAAGATAAATCATGTCGAAAGCTACATATAAGGAACGTGCTGCTACTCATCCTAGTCC
TGTTGCTGCCAAGCTATTTAATATCATGCACGAAAAGCAAACAAACTTGTGTGCTTCATTGGATGTTCGT
ACCACCAAGGAATTACTGGAGTTAGTTGAAGCATTAGGTCCCAAAATTTGTTTACTAAAAACACATGTGG
ATATCTTGACTGATTTTTCCATGGAGGGCACAGTTAAGCCGCTAAAGGCATTATCCGCCAAGTACAATTT
TTTACTCTTCGAAGACAGAAAATTTGCTGACATTGGTAATACAGTCAAATTGCAGTACTCTGCGGGTGTA
TACAGAATAGCAGAATGGGCAGACATTACGAATGCACACGGTGTGGTGGGCCCAGGTATTGTTAGCGGTT
TGAAGCAGGCGGCAGAAGAAGTAACAAAGGAACCTAGAGGCCTTTTGATGTTAGCAGAATTGTCATGCAA
GGGCTCCCTATCTACTGGAGAATATACTAAGGGTACTGTTGACATTGCGAAGAGCGACAAAGATTTTGTT
ATCGGCTTTATTGCTCAAAGAGACATGGGTGGAAGAGATGAAGGTTACGATTGGTTGATTATGACACCCG
GTGTGGGTTTAGATGACAAGGGAGACGCATTGGGTCAACAGTATAGAACCGTGGATGATGTGGTCTCTAC
AGGATCTGACATTATTATTGTTGGAAGAGGACTATTTGCAAAGGGAAGGGATGCTAAGGTAGAGGGTGAA
CGTTACAGAAAAGCAGGCTGGGAAGCATATTTGAGAAGATGCGGCCAGCAAAACTAAAAAACTGTATTAT
AAGTAAATGCATGTATACTAAACTCACAAATTAGAGCTTCAATTTAATTATATCAGTTATTACCCTATGC
GGTGTGAAATACCGCACAGATGCGTAAGGAGAAAATACCGCATCAGGAAATTGTAAGCGTTAATATTTTG
TTAAAATTCGCGTTAAATTTTTGTTAAATCAGCTCATTTTTTAACCAATAGGCCGAAATCGGCAAAATCC
CTTATAAATCAAAAGAATAGACCGAGATAGGGT
[37 nt withheld, positions 2274-2310]
AAAGAACGTGGACTCCAACGTCAAAGG
[49 nt withheld, positions 2338-2386]
T
[91 nt withheld, positions 2388-2478]
G
[124 nt withheld, positions 2480-2603]
CCATTCGCCATTCAGGCTGCGCAACTGTTGGGAAGGGCGATCGGTGCGGGCCTCTTCGCTATTACGCCAG
CTGGCGAAAGGGGGATGTGCTGCAAGGCGATTAAGTTGGGTAACGCCAGGGTTTTCCCAGTCACGACGTT
GTAAAACGACGGCCAGTGAGCGCGCGTAATACGACTCACTATAGGGCGAATTGGGTACCGGGCCCCCCCT
CGAGGTCGACGGTATCGATAAGCTTGATATCGAATTCCTGCAGCCCGGGGGATCCACTAGTTCTAGAGCG
GCCGCCACCGCGGTGGAGCTCCAGCTTTTGTTCCCTTTAGTGAGGGTTAATTGCGCGCTTGGCGTAATCA
TGGTCATAGCTGTTTCCTGTGTGAAATTGTTATCCGCTCACAATTCCACACAACATACGAGCCGGAAGCA
TAAAGTGTAAAGCCTGGGGTGCCTAATGAGTGAGCTAACTCACATTAATTGCGTTGCGCTCACTGCCCGC
TTTCCAGTCGGGAAACCTGTCGTGCCAGCTGCATTAATGAATCGGCCAACGCGCGGGGAGAGGCGGTTTG
CGTATTGGGCGCTCTTCCGCTTCCTCGCTCACTGACTCGCTGCGCTCGGTCGTTCGGCTGCGGCGAGCGG
TATCAGCTCACTCAAAGGCGGTAATACGGTTATCCACAGAATCAGGGGATAACGCAGGAAAGAACATGTG
AGCAAAAGGCCAGCAAAAGGCCAGGAACCGTAAAAAGGCCGCGTTGCTGGCGTTTTTCCATAGGCTCCGC
CCCCCTGACGAGCATCACAAAAATCGACGCTCAAGTCAGAGGTGGCGAAACCCGACAGGACTATAAAGAT
ACCAGGCGTTTCCCCCTGGAAGCTCCCTCGTGCGCTCTCCTGTTCCGACCCTGCCGCTTACCGGATACCT
GTCCGCCTTTCTCCCTTCGGGAAGCGTGGCGCTTTCTCATAGCTCACGCTGTAGGTATCTCAGTTCGGTG
TAGGTCGTTCGCTCCAAGCTGGGCTGTGTGCACGAACCCCCCGTTCAGCCCGACCGCTGCGCCTTATCCG
GTAACTATCGTCTTGAGTCCAACCCGGTAAGACACGACTTATCGCCACTGGCAGCAGCCACTGGTAACAG
GATTAGCAGAGCGAGGTATGTAGGCGGTGCTACAGAGTTCTTGAAGTGGTGGCCTAACTACGGCTACACT
AGAAGAACAGTATTTGGTATCTGCGCTCTGCTGAAGCCAGTTACCTTCGGAAAAAGAGTTGGTAGCTCTT
GATCCGGCAAACAAACCACCGCTGGTAGCGGTGGTTTTTTTGTTTGCAAGCAGCAGATTACGCGCAGAAA
AAAAGGATCTCAAGAAGATCCTTTGATCTTTTCTACGGGGTCTGACGCTCAGTGGAACGAAAACTCACGT
TAAGGGATTTTGGTCATGAGATTATCAAAAAGGATCTTCACCTAGATCCTTTTAAATTAAAAATGAAGTT
TTAAATCAATCTAAAGTATATATGAGTAAACTTGGTCTGACAGTTACCAATGCTTAATCAGTGAGGCACC
TATCTCAGCGATCTGTCTATTTCGTTCATCCATAGTTGCCTGACTCCCCGTCGTGTAGATAACTACGATA
CGGGAGGGCTTACCATCTGGCCCCAGTGCTGCAATGATACCGCGAGACCCACGCTCACCGGCTCCAGATT
TATCAGCAATAAACCAGCCAGCCGGAAGGGCCGAGCGCAGAAGTGGTCCTGCAACTTTATCCGCCTCCAT
CCAGTCTATTAATTGTTGCCGGGAAGCTAGAGTAAGTAGTTCGCCAGTTAATAGTTTGCGCAACGTTGTT
GCCATTGCTACAGGCATCGTGGTGTCACGCTCGTCGTTTGGTATGGCTTCATTCAGCTCCGGTTCCCAAC
GATCAAGGCGAGTTACATGATCCCCCATGTTGTGCAAAAAAGCGGTTAGCTCCTTCGGTCCTCCGATCGT
TGTCAGAAGTAAGTTGGCCGCAGTGTTATCACTCATGGTTATGGCAGCACTGCATAATTCTCTTACTGTC
ATGCCATCCGTAAGATGCTTTTCTGTGACTGGTGAGTACTCAACCAAGTCATTCTGAGAATAGTGTATGC
GGCGACCGAGTTGCTCTTGCCCGGCGTCAATACGGGATAATACCGCGCCACATAGCAGAACTTTAAAAGT
GCTCATCATTGGAAAACGTTCTTCGGGGCGAAAACTCTCAAGGATCTTACCGCTGTTGAGATCCAGTTCG
ATGTAACCCACTCGTGCACCCAACTGATCTTCAGCATCTTTTACTTTCACCAGCGTTTCTGGGTGAGCAA
AAACAGGAAGGCAAAATGCCGCAAAAAAGGGAATAAGGGCGACACGGAAATGTTGAATACTCATACTCTT
CCTTTTTCAATATTATTGAAGCATTTATCAGGGTTATTGTCTCATGAGCGGATACATATTTGAATGTATT
TAGAAAAATAAACAAATAGGGGTTCCGCGCACATTTCCCCGAAAAGTGCCACCTATAACTTCGTATAATG
TATGCTATACGAAGTTATTGACGTCAACGAAGCATCTGTGCTTCATTTTGTAGAACAAAAATGCAACGCG
AGAGCGCTAATTTTTCAAACAAAGAATCTGAGCTGCATTTTTACAGAACAGAAATGCAACGCGAAAGCGC
TATTTTACCAACGAAGAATCTGTGCTTCATTTTTGTAAAACAAAAATGCAACGCGAGAGCGCTAATTTTT
CAAACAAAGAATCTGAGCTGCATTTTTACAGAACAGAAATGCAACGCGAGAGCGCTATTTTACCAACAAA
GAATCTATACTTCTTTTTTGTTCTACAAAAATGCATCCCGAGAGCGCTATTTTTCTAACAAAGCATCTTA
GATTACTTTTTTTCTCCTTTGTGCGCTCTATAATGCAGTCTCTTGATAACTTTTTGCACTGTAGGTCCGT
TAAGGTTAGAAGAAGGCTACTTTGGTGTCTATTTTCTCTTCCATAAAAAAAGCCTGACTCCACTTCCCGC
GTTTACTGATTACTAGCGAAGCTGCGGGTGCATTTTTTCAAGATAAAGGCATCCCCGATTATATTCTATA
CCGATGTGGATTGCGCATACTTTGTGAACAGAAAGTGATAGCGTTGATGATTCTTCATTGGTCAGAAAAT
TATGAACGGTTTCTTCTATTTTGTCTCTATATACTACGT
Features (pLannotate 1.2.2; 20 found; start..end, strand, type, name):
    706..739     -  protein_bind   loxP: Cre-mediated recombination occurs in the 8-bp core sequence (GCATACAT). Cre recombinase
    804..839     +  CDS            rop (fragment): Rop protein, which maintains plasmids at low copy number; rop
    941..990     +  misc_feature   bom (fragment): basis of mobility region from pBR322
    998..1213    +  promoter       URA3 promoter: S. cerevisiae URA3
   1214..2017    +  CDS            URA3: orotidine-5'-phosphate decarboxylase, required for uracil biosynthesis; S. cerevisiae URA3; yeast auxotrophic marker, counterselectable with 5-fluoroorotic acid (5-FOA)
   2096..2147    +  misc_feature   bom (fragment): basis of mobility region from pBR322
   2175..2603    -  rep_origin     f1 ori (sequence partly withheld): f1 bacteriophage origin of replication; arrow indicates direction of (+) strand synthesis
   2607..2762    -  CDS            lacZα (fragment): LacZα fragment of β-galactosidase; lacZ fragment
   2770..2788    +  promoter       T7 promoter: promoter for bacteriophage T7 RNA polymerase
   2797..2904    -  misc_feature   MCS: pBluescript multiple cloning site
   2917..2935    -  promoter       T3 promoter: promoter for bacteriophage T3 RNA polymerase
   2980..2996    -  protein_bind   lac operator: The lac repressor binds to the lac operator to inhibit transcription in E. coli. This inhibition can be relieved by adding lactose or isopropyl-β-D-thiogalactopyranoside (IPTG). lac repressor encoded by lacI
   3004..3034    -  promoter       lac promoter: promoter for the E. coli lac operon
   3049..3070    -  protein_bind   CAP binding site: CAP binding activates transcription in the presence of cAMP. E. coli catabolite activator protein
   3083..3175    -  CDS            lacI (fragment): lac repressor; lacI; The lac repressor binds to the lac operator to inhibit transcription in E. coli. This inhibition can be relieved by adding lactose or isopropyl-β-D-thiogalactopyranoside (IPTG).
   3358..3946    -  rep_origin     ori: high-copy-number ColE1/pMB1/pBR322/pUC origin of replication
   4117..4977    -  CDS            AmpR: β-lactamase; bla; confers resistance to ampicillin, carbenicillin, and related antibiotics
   4978..5082    -  promoter       AmpR promoter: bla
   5108..5141    -  protein_bind   loxP: Cre-mediated recombination occurs in the 8-bp core sequence (GCATACAT). Cre recombinase
   5149..699     -  rep_origin     2μ ori (across the origin): yeast 2μ plasmid origin of replication
