[The description below was written by a language model from this plasmid's Addgene catalogue record and pLannotate feature annotations shown in this document.]
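Description:
pDN626 is an empty-backbone yeast–E. coli shuttle vector of 5,792 bp, built by modifying the integrating plasmid pRS406. It is the high-copy, URA3-selected member of a plasmid set designed so that a single construct can be converted between low-copy, high-copy and integrating forms. In E. coli it is maintained through a high-copy ColE1/pUC-type origin and selected with ampicillin via the β-lactamase gene and its own promoter. An f1 origin is also present, allowing single-stranded DNA production. In Saccharomyces cerevisiae, selection relies on URA3 under its native promoter, which complements uracil auxotrophy and can be counterselected with 5-fluoroorotic acid.

The defining modification is the inserted 2μ replication and partitioning locus, which gives high-copy episomal maintenance in yeast. This segment is flanked by AatII restriction sites and by two loxP sites that are annotated in the same orientation. Cre recombinase would therefore be expected to excise the 2μ element, leaving a non-replicating plasmid equivalent to an integrating vector. The AatII sites offer a restriction-based route to remove or swap the replication module.

No insert or yeast expression promoter is recorded. Cloning is done in the pBluescript-type multiple cloning site, which is flanked by T7 and T3 promoters and sits within the lacZα region downstream of the lac promoter, operator and CAP site, an arrangement normally used for blue/white screening. The short rop, bom and lacI fragments are annotated backbone remnants rather than functional elements. The plasmid is intended as a flexible cloning chassis for yeast genetics where copy number or integration status may need to be changed after a construct has been built.
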