Addgene plasmid #175380: pDN626
Purpose: (Empty Backbone) Yeast shuttle plasmid that allows conversion between low copy, high copy, and integrating vectors. High copy, URA3-selected.
Depositing lab: Daniel Nickerson. Depositing organization: California State University, San Bernardino. Publication: Rapid conversion of replicating and integrating Saccharomyces cerevisiae plasmid vectors via Cre recombinase. Nickerson DP, Quinn MA, Milnes JM. G3 (Bethesda). 2021 Dec 8;11(12). pii: 6380430. doi: 10.1093/g3journal/jkab336. PubMed 34599813.
Backbone
  Vector backbone: pDN626
  Backbone size (bp): 5792
  Vector type: Yeast Expression, Cre/Lox
  Selectable markers: URA3
Growth in bacteria
  Bacterial resistance: Ampicillin, 100 μg/mL
  Growth temperature: 37°C
  Growth strain: DH5alpha
  Copy number: High Copy
Terms and licenses: Academic/Nonprofit Terms; Industry Terms: Not Available to Industry
Depositor comments: This plasmid was generated by modification of plasmid pRS406 (Sikorski & Hieter, 1989, Genetics 122:19-27) by insertion of 2 micron high copy S. cerevisiae replication and partitioning locus with flanking restriction enzyme cut sites (AatII) and flanking LoxP sites. bioRxiv pre-print 367219: Rapid conversion of replicating and integrating Saccharomyces cerevisiae plasmid vectors via Cre recombinase https://doi.org/10.1101/2020.11.03.367219
How to cite: pDN626 was a gift from Daniel Nickerson (Addgene plasmid # 175380 ; http://n2t.net/addgene:175380 ; RRID:Addgene_175380)
